>Addgene plasmid #142143 | TFORF0038 | addgene full sequence | sequence record 391448 | Addgene NGS Result
TTAATGTAGTCTTATGCAATACTCTTGTAGTCTTGCAACATGGTAACGATGAGTTAGCAACATGCCTTAC
AAGGAGAGAAAAAGCACCGTGCATGCCGATTGGTGGAAGTAAGGTGGTACGATCGTGCCTTATTAGGAAG
GCAACAGACGGGTCTGACATGGATTGGACGAACCACTGAATTGCCGCATTGCAGAGATATTGTATTTAAG
TGCCTAGCTCGATACATAAACGGGTCTCTCTGGTTAGACCAGATCTGAGCCTGGGAGCTCTCTGGCTAAC
TAGGGAACCCACTGCTTAAGCCTCAATAAAGCTTGCCTTGAGTGCTTCAAGTAGTGTGTGCCCGTCTGTT
GTGTGACTCTGGTAACTAGAGATCCCTCAGACCCTTTTAGTCAGTGTGGAAAATCTCTAGCAGTGGCGCC
CGAACAGGGACTTGAAAGCGAAAGGGAAACCAGAGGAGCTCTCTCGACGCAGGACTCGGCTTGCTGAAGC
GCGCACGGCAAGAGGCGAGGGGCGGCGACTGGTGAGTACGCCAAAAATTTTGACTAGCGGAGGCTAGAAG
GAGAGAGATGGGTGCGAGAGCGTCAGTATTAAGCGGGGGAGAATTAGATCGCGATGGGAAAAAATTCGGT
TAAGGCCAGGGGGAAAGAAAAAATATAAATTAAAACATATAGTATGGGCAAGCAGGGAGCTAGAACGATT
CGCAGTTAATCCTGGCCTGTTAGAAACATCAGAAGGCTGTAGACAAATACTGGGACAGCTACAACCATCC
CTTCAGACAGGATCAGAAGAACTTAGATCATTATATAATACAGTAGCAACCCTCTATTGTGTGCATCAAA
GGATAGAGATAAAAGACACCAAGGAAGCTTTAGACAAGATAGAGGAAGAGCAAAACAAAAGTAAGACCAC
CGCACAGCAAGCGGCCGCTGATCTTCAGACCTGGAGGAGGAGATATGAGGGACAATTGGAGAAGTGAATT
ATATAAATATAAAGTAGTAAAAATTGAACCATTAGGAGTAGCACCCACCAAGGCAAAGAGAAGAGTGGTG
CAGAGAGAAAAAAGAGCAGTGGGAATAGGAGCTTTGTTCCTTGGGTTCTTGGGAGCAGCAGGAAGCACTA
TGGGCGCAGCGTCAATGACGCTGACGGTACAGGCCAGACAATTATTGTCTGGTATAGTGCAGCAGCAGAA
CAATTTGCTGAGGGCTATTGAGGCGCAACAGCATCTGTTGCAACTCACAGTCTGGGGCATCAAGCAGCTC
CAGGCAAGAATCCTGGCTGTGGAAAGATACCTAAAGGATCAACAGCTCCTGGGGATTTGGGGTTGCTCTG
GAAAACTCATTTGCACCACTGCTGTGCCTTGGAATGCTAGTTGGAGTAATAAATCTCTGGAACAGATTTG
GAATCACACGACCTGGATGGAGTGGGACAGAGAAATTAACAATTACACAAGCTTAATACACTCCTTAATT
GAAGAATCGCAAAACCAGCAAGAAAAGAATGAACAAGAATTATTGGAATTAGATAAATGGGCAAGTTTGT
GGAATTGGTTTAACATAACAAATTGGCTGTGGTATATAAAATTATTCATAATGATAGTAGGAGGCTTGGT
AGGTTTAAGAATAGTTTTTGCTGTACTTTCTATAGTGAATAGAGTTAGGCAGGGATATTCACCATTATCG
TTTCAGACCCACCTCCCAACCCCGAGGGGACCCATGCATTGCATCTCAATTAGTCAGCAACCAGGTGTGG
AAAGTCCCCAGGCTCCCCAGCAGGCAGAAGTATGCAAAGCATGCGTCTCAATTAGTCAGCAACCATAGTC
CCGCCCCTAACTCCGCCCATCCCGCCCCTAACTCCGCCCAGTTCCGCCCATTCTCCGCCCCATGGCTGAC
TAATTTTTTTTATTTATGCAGAGGCCGAGGCCGCCTCGGCCTCTGAGCTATTCCAGAAGTAGTGAGGAGG
CTTTTTTGGAGGCCTAGGCTTTTGCAAAAAGCTTTCTAGAGGTACCACCGGAGCTTACCATGACCGAGTA
CAAGCCCACGGTGCGCCTCGCCACCCGCGACGACGTCCCCAGGGCCGTACGCACCCTCGCCGCCGCGTTC
GCCGACTACCCCGCCACGCGCCACACCGTCGATCCGGACCGCCACATCGAGCGGGTCACCGAGCTGCAAG
AACTCTTCCTCACGCGCGTCGGGCTCGACATCGGCAAGGTGTGGGTCGCGGACGACGGCGCCGCCGTGGC
GGTCTGGACCACGCCGGAGAGCGTCGAAGCGGGGGCGGTGTTCGCCGAGATCGGCCCGCGCATGGCCGAG
TTGAGCGGTTCCCGGCTGGCCGCGCAGCAACAGATGGAAGGCCTCCTGGCGCCGCACCGGCCCAAGGAGC
CCGCGTGGTTCCTGGCCACCGTCGGCGTCTCGCCCGACCACCAGGGCAAGGGTCTGGGCAGCGCCGTCGT
GCTCCCCGGAGTGGAGGCGGCCGAGCGCGCCGGGGTGCCCGCCTTCCTGGAGACCTCCGCGCCCCGCAAC
CTCCCCTTCTACGAGCGGCTCGGCTTCACCGTCACCGCCGACGTCGAGGTGCCCGAAGGACCGCGCACCT
GGTGCATGACCCGCAAGCCCGGTGCCAGTTAACGAATTCTAGATCTTGAGACAAATGGCAGTATTCATCC
ACAATTTTAAAAGAAAAGGGGGGATTGGGGGGTACAGTGCAGGGGAAAGAATAGTAGACATAATAGCAAC
AGACATACAAACTAAAGAATTACAAAAACAAATTACAAAAATTCAAAATTTTCGGGTTTATTACAGGGAC
AGCAGAGATCCACTTTGGCGCCGGCTCGAGGCCTGCAGGTGCAAAGATGGATAAAGTTTTAAACAGAGAG
GAATCTTTGCAGCTAATGGACCTTCTAGGTCTTGAAAGGAGTGGGAATTGGCTCCGGTGCCCGTCAGTGG
GCAGAGCGCACATCGCCCACAGTCCCCGAGAAGTTGGGGGGAGGGGTCGGCAATTGAACCGGTGCCTAGA
GAAGGTGGCGCGGGGTAAACTGGGAAAGTGATGTCGTGTACTGGCTCCGCCTTTTTCCCGAGGGTGGGGG
AGAACCGTATATAAGTGCAGTAGTCGCCGTGAACGTTCTTTTTCGCAACGGGTTTGCCGCCAGAACACAG
GTAAGTGCCGTGTGTGGTTCCCGCGGGCCTGGCCTCTTTACGGGTTATGGCCCTTGCGTGCCTTGAATTA
CTTCCACCTGGCTGCAGTACGTGATTCTTGATCCCGAGCTTCGGGTTGGAAGTGGGTGGGAGAGTTCGAG
GCCTTGCGCTTAAGGAGCCCCTTCGCCTCGTGCTTGAGTTGAGGCCTGGCCTGGGCGCTGGGGCCGCCGC
GTGCGAATCTGGTGGCACCTTCGCGCCTGTCTCGCTGCTTTCGATAAGTCTCTAGCCATTTAAAATTTTT
GATGACCTGCTGCGACGCTTTTTTTCTGGCAAGATAGTCTTGTAAATGCGGGCCAAGATCTGCACACTGG
TATTTCGGTTTTTGGGGCCGCGGGCGGCGACGGGGCCCGTGCGTCCCAGCGCACATGTTCGGCGAGGCGG
GGCCTGCGAGCGCGGCCACCGAGAATCGGACGGGGGTAGTCTCAAGCTGGCCGGCCTGCTCTGGTGCCTG
GCCTCGCGCCGCCGTGTATCGCCCCGCCCTGGGCGGCAAGGCTGGCCCGGTCGGCACCAGTTGCGTGAGC
GGAAAGATGGCCGCTTCCCGGCCCTGCTGCAGGGAGCTCAAAATGGAGGACGCGGCGCTCGGGAGAGCGG
GCGGGTGAGTCACCCACACAAAGGAAAAGGGCCTTTCCGTCCTCAGCCGTCGCTTCATGTGACTCCACGG
AGTACCGGGCGCCGTCCAGGCACCTCGATTAGTTCTCGAGCTTTTGGAGTACGTCGTCTTTAGGTTGGGG
GGAGGGGTTTTATGCGATGGAGTTTCCCCACACTGAGTGGGTGGAGACTGAAGTTAGGCCAGCTTGGCAC
TTGATGTAATTCTCCTTGGAATTTGCCCTTTTTGAGTTTGGATCTTGGTTCATTCTCAAGCCTCAGACAG
TGGTTCAAAGTTTTTTTCTTCCATTTCAGGTGTCGTGAGGCTAGCACCGCCACCATGCTGACGGCAGCGT
GCAGCAAATTTGGTGGCTCTAGCCCTCTGCGGGACTCAACAACTCTGGGCAAAGCAGGCACAAAGAAGCC
GTACTCTGTGGGCAGTGACCTTTCAGCCTCCAAAACCATGGGGGATGCTTATCCAGCCCCCTTTACAAGC
ACTAATGGGCTCCTTTCACCTGCAGGCAGTCCTCCAGCACCCACCTCAGGCTATGCTAATGATTACCCTC
CCTTTTCCCACTCATTCCCTGGGCCCACAGGCACCCAGGACCCTGGGCTACTAGTGCCCAAGGGGCACAG
CTCTTCTGACTGTCTGCCCAGTGTCTACACCTCTCTGGACATGACACACCCCTATGGCTCCTGGTACAAG
GCAGGCATCCATGCAGGCATTTCACCAGGCCCAGGCAACACTCCTACTCCATGGTGGGATATGCACCCTG
GAGGCAACTGGCTAGGTGGTGGGCAGGGCCAGGGTGATGGGCTGCAAGGGACACTGCCCACAGGTCCAGC
TCAGCCTCCACTGAACCCCCAGCTGCCCACCTACCCATCTGACTTTGCTCCCCTTAATCCAGCCCCCTAC
CCAGCTCCCCACCTCTTGCAACCAGGGCCCCAGCATGTCTTGCCCCAAGATGTCTATAAACCCAAGGCAG
TGGGAAATAGTGGGCAGCTAGAAGGGAGTGGTGGAGCCAAACCCCCACGGGGTGCAAGCACTGGGGGTAG
TGGTGGATATGGGGGCAGTGGGGCAGGGCGCTCCTCCTGCGACTGCCCTAATTGCCAGGAGCTAGAGCGG
CTGGGAGCAGCAGCGGCTGGGCTGCGGAAGAAGCCCATCCACAGCTGCCACATCCCTGGCTGCGGCAAGG
TGTATGGCAAGGCTTCGCACCTGAAGGCCCACTTGCGCTGGCACACAGGCGAGAGGCCCTTCGTCTGCAA
CTGGCTCTTCTGCGGCAAGAGGTTCACTCGTTCGGATGAGCTGGAGCGTCATGTGCGCACTCACACCCGG
GAGAAGAAGTTCACCTGCCTGCTCTGCTCCAAGCGCTTTACCCGAAGCGACCACCTGAGCAAACACCAGC
GCACCCATGGAGAACCAGGCCCGGGTCCCCCTCCCAGTGGCCCCAAGGAGCTGGGGGAGGGCCGCAGCAC
GGGGGAAGAGGAGGCCAGTCAGACGCCCCGACCTTCTGCCTCGCCAGCAACCCCAGAGAAAGCCCCTGGA
GGCAGCCCTGAGCAGAGCAACTTGCTGGAGATCTAGTAATGAACTAGTCCGTAACTTGAAAGTATTTCGA
TTTCTTGGCTTTATATATCTTGTGGAAAGGACGATTAACGTTATAAGGAGGACTCTGTACGCGTTAAGTC
GACAATCAACCTCTGGATTACAAAATTTGTGAAAGATTGACTGGTATTCTTAACTATGTTGCTCCTTTTA
CGCTATGTGGATACGCTGCTTTAATGCCTTTGTATCATGCTATTGCTTCCCGTATGGCTTTCATTTTCTC
CTCCTTGTATAAATCCTGGTTGCTGTCTCTTTATGAGGAGTTGTGGCCCGTTGTCAGGCAACGTGGCGTG
GTGTGCACTGTGTTTGCTGACGCAACCCCCACTGGTTGGGGCATTGCCACCACCTGTCAGCTCCTTTCCG
GGACTTTCGCTTTCCCCCTCCCTATTGCCACGGCGGAACTCATCGCCGCCTGCCTTGCCCGCTGCTGGAC
AGGGGCTCGGCTGTTGGGCACTGACAATTCCGTGGTGTTGTCGGGGAAATCATCGTCCTTTCCTTGGCTG
CTCGCCTGTGTTGCCACCTGGATTCTGCGCGGGACGTCCTTCTGCTACGTCCCTTCGGCCCTCAATCCAG
CGGACCTTCCTTCCCGCGGCCTGCTGCCGGCTCTGCGGCCTCTTCCGCGTCTTCGCCTTCGCCCTCAGAC
GAGTCGGATCTCCCTTTGGGCCGCCTCCCCGCGTCGACTTTAAGACCAATGACTTACAAGGCAGCTGTAG
ATCTTAGCCACTTTTTAAAAGAAAAGGGGGGACTGGAAGGGCTAATTCACTCCCAACGAAGACAAGATCT
GCTTTTTGCTTGTACTGGGTCTCTCTGGTTAGACCAGATCTGAGCCTGGGAGCTCTCTGGCTAACTAGGG
AACCCACTGCTTAAGCCTCAATAAAGCTTGCCTTGAGTGCTTCAAGTAGTGTGTGCCCGTCTGTTGTGTG
ACTCTGGTAACTAGAGATCCCTCAGACCCTTTTAGTCAGTGTGGAAAATCTCTAGCAGTACGTATAGTAG
TTCATGTCATCTTATTATTCAGTATTTATAACTTGCAAAGAAATGAATATCAGAGAGTGAGAGGAACTTG
TTTATTGCAGCTTATAATGGTTACAAATAAAGCAATAGCATCACAAATTTCACAAATAAAGCATTTTTTT
CACTGCATTCTAGTTGTGGTTTGTCCAAACTCATCAATGTATCTTATCATGTCTGGCTCTAGCTATCCCG
CCCCTAACTCCGCCCATCCCGCCCCTAACTCCGCCCAGTTCCGCCCATTCTCCGCCCCATGGCTGACTAA
TTTTTTTTATTTATGCAGAGGCCGAGGCCGCCTCGGCCTCTGAGCTATTCCAGAAGTAGTGAGGAGGCTT
TTTTGGAGGCCTAGGGACGTACCCAATTCGCCCTATAGTGAGTCGTATTACGCGCGCTCACTGGCCGTCG
TTTTACAACGTCGTGACTGGGAAAACCCTGGCGTTACCCAACTTAATCGCCTTGCAGCACATCCCCCTTT
CGCCAGCTGGCGTAATAGCGAAGAGGCCCGCACCGATCGCCCTTCCCAACAGTTGCGCAGCCTGAATGGC
GAATGGG
[124 nt withheld, positions 6938-7061]
C
[91 nt withheld, positions 7063-7153]
A
[49 nt withheld, positions 7155-7203]
CCTTTGACGTTGGAGTCCACGTTCTTT
[37 nt withheld, positions 7231-7267]
ACCCTATCTCGGTCTATTCTTTTGATTTATAAGGGATTTTGCCGATTTCGGCCTATTGGTTAAAAAATGA
GCTGATTTAACAAAAATTTAACGCGAATTTTAACAAAATATTAACGCTTACAATTTAGGTGGCACTTTTC
GGGGAAATGTGCGCGGAACCCCTATTTGTTTATTTTTCTAAATACATTCAAATATGTATCCGCTCATGAG
ACAATAACCCTGATAAATGCTTCAATAATATTGAAAAAGGAAGAGTATGAGTATTCAACATTTCCGTGTC
GCCCTTATTCCCTTTTTTGCGGCATTTTGCCTTCCTGTTTTTGCTCACCCAGAAACGCTGGTGAAAGTAA
AAGATGCTGAAGATCAGTTGGGTGCACGAGTGGGTTACATCGAACTGGATCTCAACAGCGGTAAGATCCT
TGAGAGTTTTCGCCCCGAAGAACGTTTTCCAATGATGAGCACTTTTAAAGTTCTGCTATGTGGCGCGGTA
TTATCCCGTATTGACGCCGGGCAAGAGCAACTCGGTCGCCGCATACACTATTCTCAGAATGACTTGGTTG
AGTACTCACCAGTCACAGAAAAGCATCTTACGGATGGCATGACAGTAAGAGAATTATGCAGTGCTGCCAT
AACCATGAGTGATAACACTGCGGCCAACTTACTTCTGACAACGATCGGAGGACCGAAGGAGCTAACCGCT
TTTTTGCACAACATGGGGGATCATGTAACTCGCCTTGATCGTTGGGAACCGGAGCTGAATGAAGCCATAC
CAAACGACGAGCGTGACACCACGATGCCTGTAGCAATGGCAACAACGTTGCGCAAACTATTAACTGGCGA
ACTACTTACTCTAGCTTCCCGGCAACAATTAATAGACTGGATGGAGGCGGATAAAGTTGCAGGACCACTT
CTGCGCTCGGCCCTTCCGGCTGGCTGGTTTATTGCTGATAAATCTGGAGCCGGTGAGCGTGGGTCTCGCG
GTATCATTGCAGCACTGGGGCCAGATGGTAAGCCCTCCCGTATCGTAGTTATCTACACGACGGGGAGTCA
GGCAACTATGGATGAACGAAATAGACAGATCGCTGAGATAGGTGCCTCACTGATTAAGCATTGGTAACTG
TCAGACCAAGTTTACTCATATATACTTTAGATTGATTTAAAACTTCATTTTTAATTTAAAAGGATCTAGG
TGAAGATCCTTTTTGATAATCTCATGACCAAAATCCCTTAACGTGAGTTTTCGTTCCACTGAGCGTCAGA
CCCCGTAGAAAAGATCAAAGGATCTTCTTGAGATCCTTTTTTTCTGCGCGTAATCTGCTGCTTGCAAACA
AAAAAACCACCGCTACCAGCGGTGGTTTGTTTGCCGGATCAAGAGCTACCAACTCTTTTTCCGAAGGTAA
CTGGCTTCAGCAGAGCGCAGATACCAAATACTGTTCTTCTAGTGTAGCCGTAGTTAGGCCACCACTTCAA
GAACTCTGTAGCACCGCCTACATACCTCGCTCTGCTAATCCTGTTACCAGTGGCTGCTGCCAGTGGCGAT
AAGTCGTGTCTTACCGGGTTGGACTCAAGACGATAGTTACCGGATAAGGCGCAGCGGTCGGGCTGAACGG
GGGGTTCGTGCACACAGCCCAGCTTGGAGCGAACGACCTACACCGAACTGAGATACCTACAGCGTGAGCT
ATGAGAAAGCGCCACGCTTCCCGAAGGGAGAAAGGCGGACAGGTATCCGGTAAGCGGCAGGGTCGGAACA
GGAGAGCGCACGAGGGAGCTTCCAGGGGGAAACGCCTGGTATCTTTATAGTCCTGTCGGGTTTCGCCACC
TCTGACTTGAGCGTCGATTTTTGTGATGCTCGTCAGGGGGGCGGAGCCTATGGAAAAACGCCAGCAACGC
GGCCTTTTTACGGTTCCTGGCCTTTTGCTGGCCTTTTGCTCACATGTTCTTTCCTGCGTTATCCCCTGAT
TCTGTGGATAACCGTATTACCGCCTTTGAGTGAGCTGATACCGCTCGCCGCAGCCGAACGACCGAGCGCA
GCGAGTCAGTGAGCGAGGAAGCGGAAGAGCGCCCAATACGCAAACCGCCTCTCCCCGCGCGTTGGCCGAT
TCATTAATGCAGCTGGCACGACAGGTTTCCCGACTGGAAAGCGGGCAGTGAGCGCAACGCAATTAATGTG
AGTTAGCTCACTCATTAGGCACCCCAGGCTTTACACTTTATGCTTCCGGCTCGTATGTTGTGTGGAATTG
TGAGCGGATAACAATTTCACACAGGAAACAGCTATGACCATGATTACGCCAAGCGCGCAATTAACCCTCA
CTAAAGGGAACAAAAGCTGGAGCTGCAAGC
Features (pLannotate 1.2.2; 31 found; start..end, strand, type, name):
      5..231     +  promoter       RSV promoter: Rous sarcoma virus enhancer/promoter
    232..412     +  LTR            5' LTR (truncated): truncated 5' long terminal repeat (LTR) from HIV-1
    459..584     +  misc_feature   HIV-1 Ψ: packaging signal of human immunodeficiency virus type 1
    568..931     +  CDS            HIV-1 gag (fragment): gag protein from human immunodeficiency virus 1; gag
   1077..1310    +  misc_feature   RRE: The Rev response element (RRE) of HIV-1 allows for Rev-dependent mRNA export from the nucleus to the cytoplasm.
   1687..1713    +  CDS            Rev (fragment): human immunodeficiency virus 1 (HIV-1) Rev protein; rev; enhances nuclear export of unspliced and incompletely spliced viral mRNAs
   1720..1743    +  promoter       SV40 promoter (fragment): SV40 early promoter
   1744..1815    +  promoter       SV40 promoter (fragment): SV40 enhancer and early promoter
   1839..1974    +  rep_origin     SV40 ori: SV40 origin of replication
   2020..2616    +  CDS            PuroR (fragment): puromycin N-acetyltransferase; pac from Streptomyces; confers resistance to puromycin
   2665..2782    +  misc_feature   cPPT/CTS: central polypurine tract and central termination sequence of HIV-1
   2847..2913    +  CDS            small t antigen (fragment): SV40 (simian virus 40) small t antigen
   2920..4098    +  promoter       EF-1α promoter: strong constitutive promoter for human elongation factor EF-1α
   4100..5353    +  CDS            SP7: SP7_HUMAN - Also known as OSX. Experimental evidence at protein level: Swiss-Prot protein existence level 1. Transcriptional activator essential for osteoblast differentiation (PubMed:23457570). Binds to SP1 and EKLF consensus sequences and to other G/C-rich sequences (By similarity). From Homo sapiens (Human).
   5369..5422    +  promoter       U6 promoter (fragment): RNA polymerase III promoter for human U6 snRNA
   5464..6052    +  misc_feature   WPRE: woodchuck hepatitis virus posttranscriptional regulatory element
   6103..6122    +  misc_feature   cPPT/CTS (fragment): central polypurine tract and central termination sequence of HIV-1
   6124..6357    +  LTR            3' LTR (ΔU3): self-inactivating 3' long terminal repeat (LTR) from HIV-1
   6435..6556    +  polyA_signal   SV40 poly(A) signal: SV40 polyadenylation signal
   6596..6731    +  rep_origin     SV40 ori: SV40 origin of replication
   6752..6770    -  promoter       T7 promoter: promoter for bacteriophage T7 RNA polymerase
   6778..6933    +  CDS            lacZα (fragment): LacZα fragment of β-galactosidase; lacZ fragment
   6938..7366    +  rep_origin     f1 ori (sequence partly withheld): f1 bacteriophage origin of replication; arrow indicates direction of (+) strand synthesis
   7419..7523    +  promoter       AmpR promoter: bla
   7524..8384    +  CDS            AmpR: β-lactamase; bla; confers resistance to ampicillin, carbenicillin, and related antibiotics
   8555..9143    +  rep_origin     ori: high-copy-number ColE1/pMB1/pBR322/pUC origin of replication
   9326..9418    +  CDS            lacI (fragment): lac repressor; lacI; The lac repressor binds to the lac operator to inhibit transcription in E. coli. This inhibition can be relieved by adding lactose or isopropyl-β-D-thiogalactopyranoside (IPTG).
   9431..9452    +  protein_bind   CAP binding site: CAP binding activates transcription in the presence of cAMP. E. coli catabolite activator protein
   9467..9497    +  promoter       lac promoter: promoter for the E. coli lac operon
   9505..9521    +  protein_bind   lac operator: The lac repressor binds to the lac operator to inhibit transcription in E. coli. This inhibition can be relieved by adding lactose or isopropyl-β-D-thiogalactopyranoside (IPTG). lac repressor encoded by lacI
   9566..9584    +  promoter       T3 promoter: promoter for bacteriophage T3 RNA polymerase
