[The description below was written by a language model from this plasmid's Addgene catalogue record and pLannotate feature annotations shown in this document.]
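Description:
TFORF0038 is a lentiviral mammalian expression plasmid built on the pLX_TRC317 backbone and carrying the human transcription factor SP7 (also called osterix or OSX), an activator essential for osteoblast differentiation. It belongs to a barcoded transcription factor ORF collection in which each clone has a unique 24-bp barcode, so that the ORF present in a cell can be identified in pooled overexpression screens. The barcode is not annotated in the feature table. In bacteria the plasmid is maintained through a high-copy ColE1/pUC-type origin and an ampicillin resistance gene. An f1 origin and remnants of a lac/lacZα cloning region with T7 and T3 promoters also remain in the backbone. The depositor warns that the plasmid can recombine, as is common for LTR-containing vectors.

The viral portion is a third-generation, self-inactivating design. An RSV promoter drives a truncated HIV-1 5' LTR, followed by the Ψ packaging signal with a gag fragment, the Rev response element, a cPPT/CTS, WPRE and a ΔU3 3' LTR, with an SV40 polyadenylation signal downstream. Two expression units sit between the LTRs. SV40 early promoter elements lie upstream of the puromycin N-acetyltransferase gene, which allows selection of transduced cells. A full EF-1α promoter lies directly upstream of the SP7 coding sequence for strong constitutive expression, and WPRE enhances transcript stability and expression. A short U6 promoter fragment is annotated between the ORF and WPRE, but the record does not explain its role. The ORF was made by gene synthesis. The construct is intended for packaging into lentivirus and stable SP7 overexpression, for example in directed differentiation screens.
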