Addgene plasmid #142143: TFORF0038
Purpose: Lentiviral vector for overexpressing transcription factor ORFs with unique 24-bp barcodes. Barcodes facilitate identification of transcription factors in pooled screens.
Depositing lab: Feng Zhang. Depositing organization: Broad Institute. Publication: A transcription factor atlas of directed differentiation. Joung J, Ma S, Tay T, Geiger-Schuller KR, Kirchgatterer PC, Verdine VK, Guo B, Arias-Garcia MA, Allen WE, Singh A, Kuksenko O, Abudayyeh OO, Gootenberg JS, Fu Z, Macrae RK, Buenrostro JD, Regev A, Zhang F. Cell. 2023 Jan 5;186(1):209-229.e26. doi: 10.1016/j.cell.2022.11.026. PubMed 36608654.
Backbone
  Vector backbone: pLX_TRC317
  Backbone manufacturer: Broad Institute Genetic Perturbation Platform
  Backbone size w/o insert (bp): 8264
  Vector type: Mammalian Expression, Lentiviral
  Selectable markers: Puromycin
Growth in bacteria
  Bacterial resistance: Ampicillin, 100 μg/mL
  Growth temperature: 37°C
  Growth strain: NEB Stable
  Copy number: High Copy
Gene/Insert
  Gene/Insert name: SP7
  Species: H. sapiens (human)
  Insert size (bp): 1343
  Entrez Gene: SP7 (a.k.a. OI11, OI12, OSX, osterix)
  Promoter: EF1a
  Cloning method: Unknown
  Sequencing primers: 5′ GGGTGGAGACTGAAGTTAGGCCAG; 3′ CACATAGCGTAAAAGGAGCAACATAG
Terms and licenses: Academic/Nonprofit Terms; Industry Terms: Not Available to Industry
Depositor comments: NM_001300837,XM_011537900,ENST00000537210 . The transcription factor ORF portion of this plasmid was synthesized by Genewiz. Please test multiple small colonies in case of plasmid recombination. To make this collection available in a timely manner, a portion of this collection was not fully sequenced by Addgene. If an Addgene verified full plasmid sequence is not available, please contact us prior to placing an order to request the full sequence.
How to cite: TFORF0038 was a gift from Feng Zhang (Addgene plasmid # 142143 ; http://n2t.net/addgene:142143 ; RRID:Addgene_142143)
