>Addgene plasmid #142143 | TFORF0038 | depositor partial sequence | sequence record 278567 | Insert
ACCGCCACCATGCTGACGGCAGCGTGCAGCAAATTTGGTGGCTCTAGCCCTCTGCGGGACTCAACAACTC
TGGGCAAAGCAGGCACAAAGAAGCCGTACTCTGTGGGCAGTGACCTTTCAGCCTCCAAAACCATGGGGGA
TGCTTATCCAGCCCCCTTTACAAGCACTAATGGGCTCCTTTCACCTGCAGGCAGTCCTCCAGCACCCACC
TCAGGCTATGCTAATGATTACCCTCCCTTTTCCCACTCATTCCCTGGGCCCACAGGCACCCAGGACCCTG
GGCTACTAGTGCCCAAGGGGCACAGCTCTTCTGACTGTCTGCCCAGTGTCTACACCTCTCTGGACATGAC
ACACCCCTATGGCTCCTGGTACAAGGCAGGCATCCATGCAGGCATTTCACCAGGCCCAGGCAACACTCCT
ACTCCATGGTGGGATATGCACCCTGGAGGCAACTGGCTAGGTGGTGGGCAGGGCCAGGGTGATGGGCTGC
AAGGGACACTGCCCACAGGTCCAGCTCAGCCTCCACTGAACCCCCAGCTGCCCACCTACCCATCTGACTT
TGCTCCCCTTAATCCAGCCCCCTACCCAGCTCCCCACCTCTTGCAACCAGGGCCCCAGCATGTCTTGCCC
CAAGATGTCTATAAACCCAAGGCAGTGGGAAATAGTGGGCAGCTAGAAGGGAGTGGTGGAGCCAAACCCC
CACGGGGTGCAAGCACTGGGGGTAGTGGTGGATATGGGGGCAGTGGGGCAGGGCGCTCCTCCTGCGACTG
CCCTAATTGCCAGGAGCTAGAGCGGCTGGGAGCAGCAGCGGCTGGGCTGCGGAAGAAGCCCATCCACAGC
TGCCACATCCCTGGCTGCGGCAAGGTGTATGGCAAGGCTTCGCACCTGAAGGCCCACTTGCGCTGGCACA
CAGGCGAGAGGCCCTTCGTCTGCAACTGGCTCTTCTGCGGCAAGAGGTTCACTCGTTCGGATGAGCTGGA
GCGTCATGTGCGCACTCACACCCGGGAGAAGAAGTTCACCTGCCTGCTCTGCTCCAAGCGCTTTACCCGA
AGCGACCACCTGAGCAAACACCAGCGCACCCATGGAGAACCAGGCCCGGGTCCCCCTCCCAGTGGCCCCA
AGGAGCTGGGGGAGGGCCGCAGCACGGGGGAAGAGGAGGCCAGTCAGACGCCCCGACCTTCTGCCTCGCC
AGCAACCCCAGAGAAAGCCCCTGGAGGCAGCCCTGAGCAGAGCAACTTGCTGGAGATCTAGTAATGAACT
AGTCCGTAACTTGAAAGTATTTCGATTTCTTGGCTTTATATATCTTGTGGAAAGGACGATTAACGTTATA
AGGAGGACTCTGT
