>Addgene plasmid #142143 | TFORF0038 | depositor partial sequence | sequence record 278568 | Barcode
TTAACGTTATAAGGAGGACTCTGT
